Addgene plasmid #18860: pEX-CFP-STIM1-deltaK
Depositing lab: Tobias Meyer. Publication: Live-cell imaging reveals sequential oligomerization and local plasma membrane targeting of stromal interaction molecule 1 after Ca2+ store depletion. Liou J, Fivaz M, Inoue T, Meyer T. Proc Natl Acad Sci U S A. 2007 May 29. 104(22):9301-6. 10.1073/pnas.0702866104 PubMed 17517596.
Backbone
  Vector backbone: Gateway
  Vector type: Mammalian Expression
  Selectable markers: Neomycin (select with G418)
Growth in bacteria
  Bacterial resistance: Kanamycin, 50 μg/mL
  Growth temperature: 37°C
  Growth strain: DH5alpha
  Copy number: Unknown
Gene/Insert
  Gene/Insert name: STIM1
  Species: H. sapiens (human)
  Mutation: Stop codon at amino acid position 671 of STIM1. CFP inserted between signal peptide (STIM1 aminoacids 1-23) and residues 23-670 of STIM1. (Lab plasmid TI1019)
  Entrez Gene: STIM1 (a.k.a. D11S4896E, GOK, IMD10, STRMK, TAM, TAM1)
  Tag / fusion protein: CFP (N terminal on backbone)
  Cloning method: Gateway Cloning; 5′ cloning site attB1 (unknown if destroyed); 3′ cloning site attB2 (unknown if destroyed)
  Sequencing primers: 5′ n/a
Terms and licenses: Academic/Nonprofit Terms; Industry Terms: Not Available to Industry
How to cite: pEX-CFP-STIM1-deltaK was a gift from Tobias Meyer (Addgene plasmid # 18860 ; http://n2t.net/addgene:18860 ; RRID:Addgene_18860)
