[The description below was written by a language model from this plasmid's Addgene catalogue record and pLannotate feature annotations shown in this document.]
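Description:
pEX-CFP-STIM1-deltaK is a 6.9 kb mammalian expression plasmid built by Gateway cloning, encoding a cyan-fluorescent, C-terminally truncated form of human STIM1 (stromal interaction molecule 1), the ER calcium sensor. Expression is driven by the human CMV immediate-early enhancer and promoter and terminated by an SV40 polyadenylation signal. The open reading frame is arranged so that the fluorescent protein does not block ER targeting. A short STIM1 fragment encoding the native signal peptide (amino acids 1–23) comes first, followed by ECFP, then an attB1 recombination site left from the Gateway reaction, and then the remainder of STIM1 (residues 23–670), flanked downstream by attB2. After signal-peptide processing, CFP should therefore sit at the luminal N-terminus of the mature protein. A stop codon at position 671 removes the extreme C-terminus. The name "deltaK" suggests deletion of the lysine-rich tail, although the record itself gives only the position of the stop codon.

The backbone carries a high-copy ColE1/pUC-type origin for propagation in E. coli and an f1 origin. A single NeoR/KanR (Tn5 aminoglycoside phosphotransferase) cassette is placed behind tandem bacterial (bla) and SV40 early promoters and is followed by an HSV TK poly(A) signal. This cassette gives kanamycin resistance in bacteria and G418 selection in mammalian cells. The short large T antigen, ble and bGH poly(A) fragments in the annotation appear to be backbone remnants rather than functional elements.

Going by the associated publication title, the construct was made for live-cell imaging of STIM1 oligomerization and plasma membrane targeting after Ca2+ store depletion. The truncation would serve to test the contribution of the C-terminal end to that behaviour.
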