Features (pLannotate 1.2.2; 18 found; start..end, strand, type, name):
     61..364     +  enhancer       CMV enhancer: human cytomegalovirus immediate early enhancer
    365..568     +  promoter       CMV promoter: human cytomegalovirus (CMV) immediate early promoter
    600..671     +  CDS            STIM1 (fragment): STIM1_HUMAN - Also known as GOK From Homo sapiens (Human).
    684..1400    +  CDS            ECFP: ECFP is a basic (constitutively fluorescent) cyan fluorescent protein published in 1996, derived from Aequorea victoria. It has low acid sensitivity.
   1410..1434    +  protein_bind   attB1: mutant version of attB; recombination site for the Gateway® BP reaction BP Clonase™
   1434..3428    +  CDS            STIM1: STIM1_HUMAN - Also known as GOK From Homo sapiens (Human).
   3433..3457    -  protein_bind   attB2: mutant version of attB; recombination site for the Gateway® BP reaction BP Clonase™
   3461..3526    +  misc_feature   MCS: multiple cloning site
   3543..3627    +  CDS            large T antigen (fragment): large T antigen from SV40 (simian virus 40)
   3650..3771    +  polyA_signal   SV40 poly(A) signal: SV40 polyadenylation signal
   3805..4233    -  rep_origin     f1 ori (sequence partly withheld): f1 bacteriophage origin of replication; arrow indicates direction of (+) strand synthesis
   4260..4364    +  promoter       AmpR promoter: bla
   4366..4723    +  promoter       SV40 promoter: SV40 enhancer and early promoter
   4758..5552    +  CDS            NeoR/KanR: aminoglycoside phosphotransferase from Tn5; aph(3')-II (or nptII); confers resistance to neomycin, kanamycin, and G418 (Geneticin®)
   5573..5725    +  CDS            ble (fragment): BLE_KLEPN - Experimental evidence at protein level: Swiss-Prot protein existence level 1. Binding protein with a strong affinity to the bleomycin family of antibiotics. Binds to CL990; an antimitotic-antibiotic compound. From Klebsiella pneumoniae.
   5784..5831    +  polyA_signal   HSV TK poly(A) signal: herpes simplex virus thymidine kinase polyadenylation signal (Cole and Stacy, 1985)
   5922..5938    -  polyA_signal   bGH poly(A) signal (fragment): bovine growth hormone polyadenylation signal
   6160..6748    +  rep_origin     ori: high-copy-number ColE1/pMB1/pBR322/pUC origin of replication
>Addgene plasmid #18860 | pEX-CFP-STIM1-deltaK | depositor full sequence | sequence record 8866 | Author sequence
TAGTTATTAATAGTAATCAATTACGGGGTCATTAGTTCATAGCCCATATATGGAGTTCCGCGTTACATAA
CTTACGGTAAATGGCCCGCCTGGCTGACCGCCCAACGACCCCCGCCCATTGACGTCAATAATGACGTATG
TTCCCATAGTAACGCCAATAGGGACTTTCCATTGACGTCAATGGGTGGAGTATTTACGGTAAACTGCCCA
CTTGGCAGTACATCAAGTGTATCATATGCCAAGTACGCCCCCTATTGACGTCAATGACGGTAAATGGCCC
GCCTGGCATTATGCCCAGTACATGACCTTATGGGACTTTCCTACTTGGCAGTACATCTACGTATTAGTCA
TCGCTATTACCATGGTGATGCGGTTTTGGCAGTACATCAATGGGCGTGGATAGCGGTTTGACTCACGGGG
ATTTCCAAGTCTCCACCCCATTGACGTCAATGGGAGTTTGTTTTGGCACCAAAATCAACGGGACTTTCCA
AAATGTCGTAACAACTCCGCCCCATTGACGCAAATGGGCGGTAGGCGTGTACGGTGGGAGGTCTATATAA
GCAGAGCTGGTTTAGTGAACCGTCAGATCCGCTAGCACCATGGATGTATGCGTCCGTCTTGCCCTGTGGC
TCCTCTGGGGACTCCTCCTGCACCAGGGCCAGAGCCTCGCACCGGTCGCCACCATGGTGAGCAAGGGCGA
GGAGCTGTTCACCGGGGTGGTGCCCATCCTGGTCGAGCTGGACGGCGACGTAAACGGCCACAAGTTCAGC
GTGTCCGGCGAGGGCGAGGGCGATGCCACCTACGGCAAGCTGACCCTGAAGTTCATCTGCACCACCGGCA
AGCTGCCCGTGCCCTGGCCCACCCTCGTGACCACCCTGACCTGGGGCGTGCAGTGCTTCAGCCGCTACCC
CGACCACATGAAGCAGCACGACTTCTTCAAGTCCGCCATGCCCGAAGGCTACGTCCAGGAGCGCACCATC
TTCTTCAAGGACGACGGCAACTACAAGACCCGCGCCGAGGTGAAGTTCGAGGGCGACACCCTGGTGAACC
GCATCGAGCTGAAGGGCATCGACTTCAAGGAGGACGGCAACATCCTGGGGCACAAGCTGGAGTACAACTA
CATCAGCCACAACGTCTATATCACCGCCGACAAGCAGAAGAACGGCATCAAGGCCAACTTCAAGATCCGC
CACAACATCGAGGACGGCAGCGTGCAGCTCGCCGACCACTACCAGCAGAACACCCCCATCGGCGACGGCC
CCGTGCTGCTGCCCGACAACCACTACCTGAGCACCCAGTCCGCCCTGAGCAAAGACCCCAACGAGAAGCG
CGATCACATGGTCCTGCTGGAGTTCGTGACCGCCGCCGGGATCACTCTCGGCATGGACGAGCTGTACAAG
TCCGGATCAACAAGTTTGTACAAAAAAGCAGGCTCCCTCAGCCATAGTCACAGTGAGAAGGCGACAGGAA
CCAGCTCGGGGGCCAACTCTGAGGAGTCCACTGCAGCAGAGTTTTGCCGAATTGACAAGCCCCTGTGTCA
CAGTGAGGATGAGAAACTCAGCTTCGAGGCAGTCCGTAACATCCACAAACTGATGGACGATGATGCCAAT
GGTGATGTGGATGTGGAAGAAAGTGATGAGTTCCTGAGGGAAGACCTCAATTACCATGACCCAACAGTGA
AACACAGCACCTTCCATGGTGAGGATAAGCTCATCAGCGTGGAGGACCTGTGGAAGGCATGGAAGTCATC
AGAAGTATACAATTGGACCGTGGATGAGGTGGTACAGTGGCTGATCACATATGTGGAGCTGCCTCAGTAT
GAGGAGACCTTCCGGAAGCTGCAGCTCAGTGGCCATGCCATGCCAAGGCTGGCTGTCACCAACACCACCA
TGACAGGGACTGTGCTGAAGATGACAGACCGGAGTCATCGGCAGAAGCTGCAGCTGAAGGCTCTGGATAC
AGTGCTCTTTGGGCCTCCTCTCTTGACTCGCCATAATCACCTCAAGGACTTCATGCTGGTGGTGTCTATC
GTTATTGGTGTGGGCGGCTGCTGGTTTGCCTATATCCAGAACCGTTACTCCAAGGAGCACATGAAGAAGA
TGATGAAGGACTTGGAGGGGTTACACCGAGCTGAGCAGAGTCTGCATGACCTTCAGGAAAGGCTGCACAA
GGCCCAGGAGGAGCACCGCACAGTGGAGGTGGAGAAGGTCCATCTGGAAAAGAAGCTGCGCGATGAGATC
AACCTTGCTAAGCAGGAAGCCCAGCGGCTGAAGGAGCTGCGGGAGGGTACTGAGAATGAGCGGAGCCGCC
AAAAATATGCTGAGGAGGAGTTGGAGCAGGTTCGGGAGGCCTTGAGGAAAGCAGAGAAGGAGCTAGAATC
TCACAGCTCATGGTATGCTCCAGAGGCCCTTCAGAAGTGGCTGCAGCTGACACATGAGGTGGAGGTGCAA
TATTACAACATCAAGAAGCAAAATGCTGAGAAGCAGCTGCTGGTGGCCAAGGAGGGGGCTGAGAAGATAA
AAAAGAAGAGAAACACACTCTTTGGCACCTTCCACGTGGCCCACAGCTCTTCCCTGGATGATGTAGATCA
TAAAATTCTAACAGCTAAGCAAGCACTGAGCGAGGTGACAGCAGCATTGCGGGAGCGCCTGCACCGCTGG
CAACAGATCGAGATCCTCTGTGGCTTCCAGATTGTCAACAACCCTGGCATCCACTCACTGGTGGCTGCCC
TCAACATAGACCCCAGCTGGATGGGCAGTACACGCCCCAACCCTGCTCACTTCATCATGACTGACGACGT
GGATGACATGGATGAGGAGATTGTGTCTCCCTTGTCCATGCAGTCCCCTAGCCTGCAGAGCAGTGTTCGG
CAGCGCCTGACGGAGCCACAGCATGGCCTGGGATCTCAGAGGGATTTGACCCATTCCGATTCGGAGTCCT
CCCTCCACATGAGTGACCGCCAGCGTGTGGCCCCCAAACCTCCTCAGATGAGCCGTGCTGCAGACGAGGC
TCTCAATGCCATGACTTCCAATGGCAGCCACCGGCTGATCGAGGGGGTCCACCCAGGGTCTCTGGTGGAG
AAACTGCCTGACAGCCCTGCCCTGGCCAAGAAGGCATTACTGGCGCTGAACCATGGGCTGGACAAGGCCC
ACAGCCTGATGGAGCTGAGCCCCTCAGCCCCACCTGGTGGCTCTCCACATTTGGATTCTTCCCGTTCTCA
CAGCCCCAGCTCCCCAGACCCAGACACACCATCTCCAGTTGGGGACAGCCGAGCCCTGCAAGCCAGCCGA
AACACACGCATTCCCCACCTGGCTGGCAAGAAGGCTGTGGCTGAGGAGGATAATGGCTCTATTGGCGAGG
AAACAGACTCCAGCCCAGGCTGACGGAAGAAGTTTCCTCTCAAAATCTTTAAGAAGCCTCTTAAGAAGTA
GAACCCAGCTTTCTTGTACAAAGTGGTTGATCCGGACTCAGATCTCGAGCTCAAGCTTCGAATTCTGCAG
TCGACGGTACCGCGGGCCCGGGATCCACCGGATCTAGATAACTGATCATAATCAGCCATACCACATTTGT
AGAGGTTTTACTTGCTTTAAAAAACCTCCCACACCTCCCCCTGAACCTGAAACATAAAATGAATGCAATT
GTTGTTGTTAACTTGTTTATTGCAGCTTATAATGGTTACAAATAAAGCAATAGCATCACAAATTTCACAA
ATAAAGCATTTTTTTCACTGCATTCTAGTTGTGGTTTGTCCAAACTCATCAATGTATCTTAACGCGTAAA
TTGTAAGCGTTAATATTTTGTTAAAATTCGCGTTAAATTTTTGTTAAATCAGCTCATTTTTTAACCAATA
GGCCGAAATCGGCAAAATCCCTTATAAATCAAAAGAATAGACCGAGATAGGGT
[37 nt withheld, positions 3904-3940]
AAAGAACGTGGACTCCAACGTCAAAGG
[49 nt withheld, positions 3968-4016]
T
[91 nt withheld, positions 4018-4108]
G
[124 nt withheld, positions 4110-4233]
CAGGTGGCACTTTTCGGGGAAATGTGCGCGGAACCCCTATTTGTTTATTTTTCTAAATACATTCAAATAT
GTATCCGCTCATGAGACAATAACCCTGATAAATGCTTCAATAATATTGAAAAAGGAAGAGTCCTGAGGCG
GAAAGAACCAGCTGTGGAATGTGTGTCAGTTAGGGTGTGGAAAGTCCCCAGGCTCCCCAGCAGGCAGAAG
TATGCAAAGCATGCATCTCAATTAGTCAGCAACCAGGTGTGGAAAGTCCCCAGGCTCCCCAGCAGGCAGA
AGTATGCAAAGCATGCATCTCAATTAGTCAGCAACCATAGTCCCGCCCCTAACTCCGCCCATCCCGCCCC
TAACTCCGCCCAGTTCCGCCCATTCTCCGCCCCATGGCTGACTAATTTTTTTTATTTATGCAGAGGCCGA
GGCCGCCTCGGCCTCTGAGCTATTCCAGAAGTAGTGAGGAGGCTTTTTTGGAGGCCTAGGCTTTTGCAAA
GATCGATCAAGAGACAGGATGAGGATCGTTTCGCATGATTGAACAAGATGGATTGCACGCAGGTTCTCCG
GCCGCTTGGGTGGAGAGGCTATTCGGCTATGACTGGGCACAACAGACAATCGGCTGCTCTGATGCCGCCG
TGTTCCGGCTGTCAGCGCAGGGGCGCCCGGTTCTTTTTGTCAAGACCGACCTGTCCGGTGCCCTGAATGA
ACTGCAAGACGAGGCAGCGCGGCTATCGTGGCTGGCCACGACGGGCGTTCCTTGCGCAGCTGTGCTCGAC
GTTGTCACTGAAGCGGGAAGGGACTGGCTGCTATTGGGCGAAGTGCCGGGGCAGGATCTCCTGTCATCTC
ACCTTGCTCCTGCCGAGAAAGTATCCATCATGGCTGATGCAATGCGGCGGCTGCATACGCTTGATCCGGC
TACCTGCCCATTCGACCACCAAGCGAAACATCGCATCGAGCGAGCACGTACTCGGATGGAAGCCGGTCTT
GTCGATCAGGATGATCTGGACGAAGAGCATCAGGGGCTCGCGCCAGCCGAACTGTTCGCCAGGCTCAAGG
CGAGCATGCCCGACGGCGAGGATCTCGTCGTGACCCATGGCGATGCCTGCTTGCCGAATATCATGGTGGA
AAATGGCCGCTTTTCTGGATTCATCGACTGTGGCCGGCTGGGTGTGGCGGACCGCTATCAGGACATAGCG
TTGGCTACCCGTGATATTGCTGAAGAGCTTGGCGGCGAATGGGCTGACCGCTTCCTCGTGCTTTACGGTA
TCGCCGCTCCCGATTCGCAGCGCATCGCCTTCTATCGCCTTCTTGACGAGTTCTTCTGAGCGGGACTCTG
GGGTTCGAAATGACCGACCAAGCGACGCCCAACCTGCCATCACGAGATTTCGATTCCACCGCCGCCTTCT
ATGAAAGGTTGGGCTTCGGAATCGTTTTCCGGGACGCCGGCTGGATGATCCTCCAGCGCGGGGATCTCAT
GCTGGAGTTCTTCGCCCACCCTAGGGGGAGGCTAACTGAAACACGGAAGGAGACAATACCGGAAGGAACC
CGCGCTATGACGGCAATAAAAAGACAGAATAAAACGCACGGTGTTGGGTCGTTTGTTCATAAACGCGGGG
TTCGGTCCCAGGGCTGGCACTCTGTCGATACCCCACCGAGACCCCATTGGGGCCAATACGCCCGCGTTTC
TTCCTTTTCCCCACCCCACCCCCCAAGTTCGGGTGAAGGCCCAGGGCTCGCAGCCAACGTCGGGGCGGCA
GGCCCTGCCATAGCCTCAGGTTACTCATATATACTTTAGATTGATTTAAAACTTCATTTTTAATTTAAAA
GGATCTAGGTGAAGATCCTTTTTGATAATCTCATGACCAAAATCCCTTAACGTGAGTTTTCGTTCCACTG
AGCGTCAGACCCCGTAGAAAAGATCAAAGGATCTTCTTGAGATCCTTTTTTTCTGCGCGTAATCTGCTGC
TTGCAAACAAAAAAACCACCGCTACCAGCGGTGGTTTGTTTGCCGGATCAAGAGCTACCAACTCTTTTTC
CGAAGGTAACTGGCTTCAGCAGAGCGCAGATACCAAATACTGTCCTTCTAGTGTAGCCGTAGTTAGGCCA
CCACTTCAAGAACTCTGTAGCACCGCCTACATACCTCGCTCTGCTAATCCTGTTACCAGTGGCTGCTGCC
AGTGGCGATAAGTCGTGTCTTACCGGGTTGGACTCAAGACGATAGTTACCGGATAAGGCGCAGCGGTCGG
GCTGAACGGGGGGTTCGTGCACACAGCCCAGCTTGGAGCGAACGACCTACACCGAACTGAGATACCTACA
GCGTGAGCTATGAGAAAGCGCCACGCTTCCCGAAGGGAGAAAGGCGGACAGGTATCCGGTAAGCGGCAGG
GTCGGAACAGGAGAGCGCACGAGGGAGCTTCCAGGGGGAAACGCCTGGTATCTTTATAGTCCTGTCGGGT
TTCGCCACCTCTGACTTGAGCGTCGATTTTTGTGATGCTCGTCAGGGGGGCGGAGCCTATGGAAAAACGC
CAGCAACGCGGCCTTTTTACGGTTCCTGGCCTTTTGCTGGCCTTTTGCTCACATGTTCTTTCCTGCGTTA
TCCCCTGATTCTGTGGATAACCGTATTACCGCCATGCAT
