>Addgene plasmid #18860 | pEX-CFP-STIM1-deltaK | addgene partial sequence | sequence record 24866 | EGFP-C 5'-CATGGTCCTGCTGGAGTTCGTG-3'
NNNNNNNNCTCGGNNTGGACGAGCTGTACAAGTCCGGATCAACAAGTTTGTACAAAAAAGCAGGCTCCCT
CAGCCATAGTCACAGTGAGAAGGCGACAGGAACCAGCTCGGGGGCCAACTCTGAGGAGTCCACTGCAGCA
GAGTTTTGCCGAATTGACAAGCCCCTGTGTCACAGTGAGGATGAGAAACTCAGCTTCGAGGCAGTCCGTA
ACATCCACAAACTGATGGACGATGATGCCAATGGTGATGTGGATGTGGAAGAAAGTGATGAGTTCCTGAG
GGAAGACCTCAATTACCATGACCCAACAGTGAAACACAGCACCTTCCATGGTGAGGATAAGCTCATCAGC
GTGGAGGACCTGTGGAAGGCATGGAAGTCATCAGAAGTATACAATTGGACCGTGGATGAGGTGGTACAGT
GGCTGATCACATATGTGGAGCTGCCTCAGTATGAGGAGACCTTCCGGAAGCTGCAGCTCAGTGGCCATGC
CATGCCAAGGCTGGCTGTCACCAACACCACCATGACAGGGACTGTGCTGAAGATGACAGACCGGAGTCAT
CGGCAGAAGCTGCAGCTGAAGGCTCTGGATACAGTGCTCTTTGGGCCTCCTCTCTTGACTCGCCATAATC
ACCTCAAGGACTTCATGCTGGTGGTGTCTATCGTTATTGGTGTGGGCGGCTGCTGGTTTGCCTATATCCA
GAACCGTTACTCCNAGGAGCACATGAAGAAGANGATGAAGGACTTGGANGGGTTACACCGAGCTGANCAG
AGTCTGCATGANCTTCANGAAAGGCTGCACAAGGCCCAGGAGNANCACCGCACAGNGGNANGNTNGNNNA
AGGTCCATCTGGAAAANAANNNNNNNNNNNNNNNNNNNNNNNNNNNNNNNNNANNNNNNNNNNNNCCCNN
NN
